>Addgene plasmid #116128 | pHAGE-BRAF-A320T | addgene full sequence | sequence record 250524 | Addgene NGS Result
TTTTAAAAGAAAAGGGGGGATTGGGGGGTACAGTGCAGGGGAAAGAATAGTAGACATAATAGCAACAGAC
ATACAAACTAAAGAATTACAAAAACAAATTACAAAAATTCAAAATTTTCGGGTTTATTACAGGGACAGCA
GAGATCCAGTTTGGACTAGTCGTGAGGCTCCGGTGCCCGTCAGTGGGCAGAGCGCACATCGCCCACAGTC
CCCGAGAAGTTGGGGGGAGGGGTCGGCAATTGAACCGGTGCCTAGAGAAGGTGGCGCGGGGTAAACTGGG
AAAGTGATGTCGTGTACTGGCTCCGCCTTTTTCCCGAGGGTGGGGGAGAACCGTATATAAGTGCAGTAGT
CGCCGTGAACGTTCTTTTTCGCAACGGGTTTGCCGCCAGAACACAGGTAAGTGCCGTGTGTGGTTCCCGC
GGGCCTGGCCTCTTTACGGGTTATGGCCCTTGCGTGCCTTGAATTACTTCCACCTGGCTGCAGTACGTGA
TTCTTGATCCCGAGCTTCGGGTTGGAAGTGGGTGGGAGAGTTCGAGGCCTTGCGCTTAAGGAGCCCCTTC
GCCTCGTGCTTGAGTTGAGGCCTGGCCTGGGCGCTGGGGCCGCCGCGTGCGAATCTGGTGGCACCTTCGC
GCCTGTCTCGCTGCTTTCGATAAGTCTCTAGCCATTTAAAATTTTTGATGACCTGCTGCGACGCTTTTTT
TCTGGCAAGATAGTCTTGTAAATGCGGGCCAAGATCTGCACACTGGTATTTCGGTTTTTGGGGCCGCGGG
CGGCGACGGGGCCCGTGCGTCCCAGCGCACATGTTCGGCGAGGCGGGGCCTGCGAGCGCGGCCACCGAGA
ATCGGACGGGGGTAGTCTCAAGCTGGCCGGCCTGCTCTGGTGCCTGGCCTCGCGCCGCCGTGTATCGCCC
CGCCCTGGGCGGCAAGGCTGGCCCGGTCGGCACCAGTTGCGTGAGCGGAAAGATGGCCGCTTCCCGGCCC
TGCTGCAGGGAGCTCAAAATGGAGGACGCGGCGCTCGGGAGAGCGGGCGGGTGAGTCACCCACACAAAGG
AAAAGGGCCTTTCCGTCCTCAGCCGTCGCTTCATGTGACTCCACGGAGTACCGGGCGCCGTCCAGGCACC
TCGATTAGTTCTCGAGCTTTTGGAGTACGTCGTCTTTAGGTTGGGGGGAGGGGTTTTATGCGATGGAGTT
TCCCCACACTGAGTGGGTGGAGACTGAAGTTAGGCCAGCTTGGCACTTGATGTAATTCTCCTTGGAATTT
GCCCTTTTTGAGTTTGGATCTTGGTTCATTCTCAAGCCTCAGACAGTGGTTCAAAGTTTTTTTCTTCCAT
TTCAGGTGTCGTGAAGCGGCCCTGCAGATATCAACAAGTTTGTACAAAAAAGCAGGCACCATGGCGGCGC
TGAGCGGTGGCGGTGGTGGCGGCGCGGAGCCGGGCCAGGCTCTGTTCAACGGGGACATGGAGCCCGAGGC
CGGCGCCGGCGCCGGCGCCGCGGCCTCTTCGGCTGCGGACCCTGCCATTCCGGAGGAGGTGTGGAATATC
AAACAAATGATTAAGTTGACACAGGAACATATAGAGGCCCTATTGGACAAATTTGGTGGGGAGCATAATC
CACCATCAATATATCTGGAGGCCTATGAAGAATACACCAGCAAGCTAGATGCACTCCAACAAAGAGAACA
ACAGTTATTGGAATCTCTGGGGAACGGAACTGATTTTTCTGTTTCTAGCTCTGCATCAATGGATACCGTT
ACATCTTCTTCCTCTTCTAGCCTTTCAGTGCTACCTTCATCTCTTTCAGTTTTTCAAAATCCCACAGATG
TGGCACGGAGCAACCCCAAGTCACCACAAAAACCTATCGTTAGAGTCTTCCTGCCCAACAAACAGAGGAC
AGTGGTACCTGCAAGGTGTGGAGTTACAGTCCGAGACAGTCTAAAGAAAGCACTGATGATGAGAGGTCTA
ATCCCAGAGTGCTGTGCTGTTTACAGAATTCAGGATGGAGAGAAGAAACCAATTGGTTGGGACACTGATA
TTTCCTGGCTTACTGGAGAAGAATTGCATGTGGAAGTGTTGGAGAATGTTCCACTTACAACACACAACTT
TGTACGAAAAACGTTTTTCACCTTAGCATTTTGTGACTTTTGTCGAAAGCTGCTTTTCCAGGGTTTCCGC
TGTCAAACATGTGGTTATAAATTTCACCAGCGTTGTAGTACAGAAGTTCCACTGATGTGTGTTAATTATG
ACCAACTTGATTTGCTGTTTGTCTCCAAGTTCTTTGAACACCACCCAATACCACAGGAAGAGGCGTCCTT
AGCAGAGACTGCCCTAACATCTGGATCATCCCCTTCCACACCCGCCTCGGACTCTATTGGGCCCCAAATT
CTCACCAGTCCGTCTCCTTCAAAATCCATTCCAATTCCACAGCCCTTCCGACCAGCAGATGAAGATCATC
GAAATCAATTTGGGCAACGAGACCGATCCTCATCAGCTCCCAATGTGCATATAAACACAATAGAACCTGT
CAATATTGATGACTTGATTAGAGACCAAGGATTTCGTGGTGATGGAGGATCAACCACAGGTTTGTCTGCT
ACCCCCCCTGCCTCATTACCTGGCTCACTAACTAACGTGAAAGCCTTACAGAAATCTCCAGGACCTCAGC
GAGAAAGGAAGTCATCTTCATCCTCAGAAGACAGGAATCGAATGAAAACACTTGGTAGACGGGACTCGAG
TGATGATTGGGAGATTCCTGATGGGCAGATTACAGTGGGACAAAGAATTGGATCTGGATCATTTGGAACA
GTCTACAAGGGAAAGTGGCATGGTGATGTGGCAGTGAAAATGTTGAATGTGACAGCACCTACACCTCAGC
AGTTACAAGCCTTCAAAAATGAAGTAGGAGTACTCAGGAAAACACGACATGTGAATATCCTACTCTTCAT
GGGCTATTCCACAAAGCCACAACTGGCTATTGTTACCCAGTGGTGTGAGGGCTCCAGCTTGTATCACCAT
CTCCATATCATTGAGACCAAATTTGAGATGATCAAACTTATAGATATTGCACGACAGACTGCACAGGGCA
TGGATTACTTACACGCCAAGTCAATCATCCACAGAGACCTCAAGAGTAATAATATATTTCTTCATGAAGA
CCTCACAGTAAAAATAGGTGATTTTGGTCTAGCTACAGTGAAATCTCGATGGAGTGGGTCCCATCAGTTT
GAACAGTTGTCTGGATCCATTTTGTGGATGGCACCAGAAGTCATCAGAATGCAAGATAAAAATCCATACA
GCTTTCAGTCAGATGTATATGCATTTGGAATTGTTCTGTATGAATTGATGACTGGACAGTTACCTTATTC
AAACATCAACAACAGGGACCAGATAATTTTTATGGTGGGACGAGGATACCTGTCTCCAGATCTCAGTAAG
GTACGGAGTAACTGTCCAAAAGCCATGAAGAGATTAATGGCAGAGTGCCTCAAAAAGAAAAGAGATGAGA
GACCACTCTTTCCCCAAATTCTCGCCTCTATTGAGCTGCTGGCCCGCTCATTGCCAAAAATTCACCGCAG
TGCATCAGAACCCTCCTTGAATCGGGCTGGTTTCCAAACAGAGGATTTTAGTCTATATGCTTGTGCTTCT
CCAAAAACACCCATCCAGGCAGGGGGATATGGTGCGTTTCCTGTCCACTAGAACCCAGCTTTCTTGTACA
AAGTGGTGATATCCAATTAACCCTCACTAAAGGATGTAATTGTGAATAATGTATGTGCCCTATAGTGAGT
CGTATTACCACCCAACTTTTCTATACAAAGTGGTTGATATCCAGCACAGTGGCGGCCGCTCGAGTCTAGA
GGGCCCGCGGTTCGAAGGTAAGCCTATCCCTAACCCTCTCCTCGGTCTCGATTCTACGCGTACCGGTTAG
TAATGAGATCCCTCCCCCCCCCCTAACGTTACTGGCCGAAGCCGCTTGGAATAAGGCCGGTGTGCGTTTG
TCTATATGTTATTTTCCACCATATTGCCGTCTTTTGGCAATGTGAGGGCCCGGAAACCTGGCCCTGTCTT
CTTGACGAGCATTCCTAGGGGTCTTTCCCCTCTCGCCAAAGGAATGCAAGGTCTGTTGAATGTCGTGAAG
GAAGCAGTTCCTCTGGAAGCTTCTTGAAGACAAACAACGTCTGTAGCGACCCTTTGCAGGCAGCGGAACC
CCCCACCTGGCGACAGGTGCCTCTGCGGCCAAAAGCCACGTGTATAAGATACACCTGCAAAGGCGGCACA
ACCCCAGTGCCACGTTGTGAGTTGGATAGTTGTGGAAAGAGTCAAATGGCTCTCCTCAAGCGTATTCAAC
AAGGGGCTGAAGGATGCCCAGAAGGTACCCCATTGTATGGGATCTGATCTGGGGCCTCGGTGCACATGCT
TTACATGTGTTTAGTCGAGGTTAAAAAAACGTCTAGGCCCCCCGAACCACGGGGACGTGGTTTTCCTTTG
AAAAACACGATGATAATATGGCCACACATATGACCGAGTACAAGCCCACGGTGCGCCTCGCCACCCGCGA
CGACGTCCCCAGGGCCGTACGCACCCTCGCCGCCGCGTTCGCCGACTACCCCGCCACGCGCCACACCGTC
GATCCGGACCGCCACATCGAGCGGGTCACCGAGCTGCAAGAACTCTTCCTCACGCGCGTCGGGCTCGACA
TCGGCAAGGTGTGGGTCGCGGACGACGGCGCCGCGGTGGCGGTCTGGACCACGCCGGAGAGCGTCGAAGC
GGGGGCGGTGTTCGCCGAGATCGGCCCGCGCATGGCCGAGTTGAGCGGTTCCCGGCTGGCCGCGCAGCAA
CAGATGGAAGGCCTCCTGGCGCCGCACCGGCCCAAGGAGCCCGCGTGGTTCCTGGCCACCGTCGGCGTCT
CGCCCGACCACCAGGGCAAGGGTCTGGGCAGCGCCGTCGTGCTCCCCGGAGTGGAGGCGGCCGAGCGCGC
CGGGGTGCCCGCCTTCCTGGAGACCTCCGCGCCCCGCAACCTCCCCTTCTACGAGCGGCTCGGCTTCACC
GTCACCGCCGACGTCGAGGTGCCCGAAGGACCGCGCACCTGGTGCATGACCCGCAAGCCCGGTGCCTAAA
TCGATAGATCCTAATCAACCTCTGGATTACAAAATTTGTGAAAGATTGACTGGTATTCTTAACTATGTTG
CTCCTTTTACGCTATGTGGATACGCTGCTTTAATGCCTTTGTATCATGCTATTGCTTCCCGTATGGCTTT
CATTTTCTCCTCCTTGTATAAATCCTGGTTGCTGTCTCTTTATGAGGAGTTGTGGCCCGTTGTCAGGCAA
CGTGGCGTGGTGTGCACTGTGTTTGCTGACGCAACCCCCACTGGTTGGGGCATTGCCACCACCTGTCAGC
TCCTTTCCGGGACTTTCGCTTTCCCCCTCCCTATTGCCACGGCGGAACTCATCGCCGCCTGCCTTGCCCG
CTGCTGGACAGGGGCTCGGCTGTTGGGCACTGACAATTCCGTGGTGTTGTCGGGGAAATCATCGTCCTTT
CCTTGGCTGCTCGCCTGTGTTGCCACCTGGATTCTGCGCGGGACGTCCTTCTGCTACGTCCCTTCGGCCC
TCAATCCAGCGGACCTTCCTTCCCGCGGCCTGCTGCCGGCTCTGCGGCCTCTTCCGCGTCTTCGCCTTCG
CCCTCAGACGAGTCGGATCTCCCTTTGGGCCGCCTCCCCGCCTGAGATCCTTTAAGACCAATGACTTACA
AGGCAGCTGTAGATCTTAGCCACTTTTTAAAAGAAAAGGGGGGACTGGAAGGGCTAATTCACTCCCAACG
AAGACAAGATCTGCTTTTTGCTTGTACTGGGTCTCTCTGGTTAGACCAGATCTGAGCCTGGGAGCTCTCT
GGCTAACTAGGGAACCCACTGCTTAAGCCTCAATAAAGCTTGCCTTGAGTGCTTCAAGTAGTGTGTGCCC
GTCTGTTGTGTGACTCTGGTAACTAGAGATCCCTCAGACCCTTTTAGTCAGTGTGGAAAATCTCTAGCAG
TAGTAGTTCATGTCATCTTATTATTCAGTATTTATAACTTGCAAAGAAATGAATATCAGAGAGTGAGAGG
CCCGGGTTAATTAAGGAAAGGGCTAGATCATTCTTGAAGACGAAAGGGCCTCGTGATACGCCTATTTTTA
TAGGTTAATGTCATGATAATAATGGTTTCTTAGACGTCAGGTGGCACTTTTCGGGGAAATGTGCGCGGAA
CCCCTATTTGTTTATTTTTCTAAATACATTCAAATATGTATCCGCTCATGAGACAATAACCCTGATAAAT
GCTTCAATAATATTGAAAAAGGAAGAGTATGAGTATTCAACATTTCCGTGTCGCCCTTATTCCCTTTTTT
GCGGCATTTTGCCTTCCTGTTTTTGCTCACCCAGAAACGCTGGTGAAAGTAAAAGATGCTGAAGATCAGT
TGGGTGCACGAGTGGGTTACATCGAACTGGATCTCAACAGCGGTAAGATCCTTGAGAGTTTTCGCCCCGA
AGAACGTTTTCCAATGATGAGCACTTTTAAAGTTCTGCTATGTGGCGCGGTATTATCCCGTGTTGACGCC
GGGCAAGAGCAACTCGGTCGCCGCATACACTATTCTCAGAATGACTTGGTTGAGTACTCACCAGTCACAG
AAAAGCATCTTACGGATGGCATGACAGTAAGAGAATTATGCAGTGCTGCCATAACCATGAGTGATAACAC
TGCGGCCAACTTACTTCTGACAACGATCGGAGGACCGAAGGAGCTAACCGCTTTTTTGCACAACATGGGG
GATCATGTAACTCGCCTTGATCGTTGGGAACCGGAGCTGAATGAAGCCATACCAAACGACGAGCGTGACA
CCACGATGCCTGTAGCAATGGCAACAACGTTGCGCAAACTATTAACTGGCGAACTACTTACTCTAGCTTC
CCGGCAACAATTAATAGACTGGATGGAGGCGGATAAAGTTGCAGGACCACTTCTGCGCTCGGCCCTTCCG
GCTGGCTGGTTTATTGCTGATAAATCTGGAGCCGGTGAGCGTGGGTCTCGCGGTATCATTGCAGCACTGG
GGCCAGATGGTAAGCCCTCCCGTATCGTAGTTATCTACACGACGGGGAGTCAGGCAACTATGGATGAACG
AAATAGACAGATCGCTGAGATAGGTGCCTCACTGATTAAGCATTGGTAACTGTCAGACCAAGTTTACTCA
TATATACTTTAGATTGATTTAAAACTTCATTTTTAATTTAAAAGGATCTAGGTGAAGATCCTTTTTGATA
ATCTCATGACCAAAATCCCTTAACGTGAGTTTTCGTTCCACTGAGCGTCAGACCCCGTAGAAAAGATCAA
AGGATCTTCTTGAGATCCTTTTTTTCTGCGCGTAATCTGCTGCTTGCAAACAAAAAAACCACCGCTACCA
GCGGTGGTTTGTTTGCCGGATCAAGAGCTACCAACTCTTTTTCCGAAGGTAACTGGCTTCAGCAGAGCGC
AGATACCAAATACTGTTCTTCTAGTGTAGCCGTAGTTAGGCCACCACTTCAAGAACTCTGTAGCACCGCC
TACATACCTCGCTCTGCTAATCCTGTTACCAGTGGCTGCTGCCAGTGGCGATAAGTCGTGTCTTACCGGG
TTGGACTCAAGACGATAGTTACCGGATAAGGCGCAGCGGTCGGGCTGAACGGGGGGTTCGTGCACACAGC
CCAGCTTGGAGCGAACGACCTACACCGAACTGAGATACCTACAGCGTGAGCTATGAGAAAGCGCCACGCT
TCCCGAAGGGAGAAAGGCGGACAGGTATCCGGTAAGCGGCAGGGTCGGAACAGGAGAGCGCACGAGGGAG
CTTCCAGGGGGAAACGCCTGGTATCTTTATAGTCCTGTCGGGTTTCGCCACCTCTGACTTGAGCGTCGAT
TTTTGTGATGCTCGTCAGGGGGGCGGAGCCTATGGAAAAACGCCAGCAACGCGGCCTTTTTACGGTTCCT
GGCCTTTTGCTGGCCTTTTGCTCACATGTTCTTTCCTGCGTTATCCCCTGATTCTGTGGATAACCGTATT
ACCGCCTTTGAGTGAGCTGATACCGCTCGCCGCAGCCGAACGACCGAGCGCAGCGAGTCAGTGAGCGAGG
AAGCGGAAGAGCGCCCAATACGCAAACCGCCTCTCCCCGCGCGTTGGCCGATTCATTAATGCAGCAAGCT
CATGGCTGACTAATTTTTTTTATTTATGCAGAGGCCGAGGCCGCCTCGGCCTCTGAGCTATTCCAGAAGT
AGTGAGGAGGCTTTTTTGGAGGCCTAGGCTTTTGCAAAAAGCTCCCCGTGGCACGACAGGTTTCCCGACT
GGAAAGCGGGCAGTGAGCGCAACGCAATTAATGTGAGTTAGCTCACTCATTAGGCACCCCAGGCTTTACA
CTTTATGCTTCCGGCTCGTATGTTGTGTGGAATTGTGAGCGGATAACAATTTCACACAGGAAACAGCTAT
GACATGATTACGAATTTCACAAATAAAGCATTTTTTTCACTGCATTCTAGTTGTGGTTTGTCCAAACTCA
TCAATGTATCTTATCATGTCTGGATCAACTGGATAACTCAAGCTAACCAAAATCATCCCAAACTTCCCAC
CCCATACCCTATTACCACTGCCAATTACCTGTGGTTTCATTTACTCTAAACCTGTGATTCCTCTGAATTA
TTTTCATTTTAAAGAAATTGTATTTGTTAAATATGTACTACAAACTTAGTAGTTGGAAGGGCTAATTCAC
TCCCAAAGAAGACAAGATATCCTTGATCTGTGGATCTACCACACACAAGGCTACTTCCCTGATTAGCAGA
ACTACACACCAGGGCCAGGGGTCAGATATCCACTGACCTTTGGATGGTGCTACAAGCTAGTACCAGTTGA
GCCAGATAAGGTAGAAGAGGCCAATAAAGGAGAGAACACCAGCTTGTTACACCCTGTGAGCCTGCATGGG
ATGGATGACCCGGAGAGAGAAGTGTTAGAGTGGAGGTTTGACAGCCGCCTAGCATTTCATCACGTGGCCC
GAGAGCTGCATCCGGAGTACTTCAAGAACTGCTGATATCGAGCTTGCTACAAGGGACTTTCCGCTGGGGA
CTTTCCAGGGAGGCGTGGCCTGGGCGGGACTGGGGAGTGGCGAGCCCTCAGATCCTGCATATAAGCAGCT
GCTTTTTGCCTGTACTGGGTCTCTCTGGTTAGACCAGATCTGAGCCTGGGAGCTCTCTGGCTAACTAGGG
AACCCACTGCTTAAGCCTCAATAAAGCTTGCCTTGAGTGCTTCAAGTAGTGTGTGCCCGTCTGTTGTGTG
ACTCTGGTAACTAGAGATCCCTCAGACCCTTTTAGTCAGTGTGGAAAATCTCTAGCAGTGGCGCCCGAAC
AGGGACTTGAAAGCGAAAGGGAAACCAGAGGAGCTCTCTCGACGCAGGACTCGGCTTGCTGAAGCGCGCA
CGGCAAGAGGCGAGGGGCGGCGACTGGTGAGTACGCCAAAAATTTTGACTAGCGGAGGCTAGAAGGAGAG
AGATGGGTGCGAGAGCGTCAGTATTAAGCGGGGGAGAATTAGATCGCGATGGGAAAAAATTCGGTTAAGG
CCAGGGGGAAAGAAAAAATATAAATTAAAACATATAGTATGGGCAAGCAGGGAGCTAGAACGATTCGCAG
TTAATCCTGGCCTGTTAGAAACATCAGAAGGCTGTAGACAAATACTGGGACAGCTACAACCATCCCTTCA
GACAGGATCAGAAGAACTTAGATCATTATATAATACAGTAGCAACCCTCTATTGTGTGCATCAAAGGATA
GAGATAAAAGACACCAAGGAAGCTTTAGACAAGATAGAGGAAGAGCAAAACAAAAGTAAGACCACCGCAC
AGCAAGCGGCCGGCCGCTGATCTTCAGACCTGGAGGAGGAGATATGAGGGACAATTGGAGAAGTGAATTA
TATAAATATAAAGTAGTAAAAATTGAACCATTAGGAGTAGCACCCACCAAGGCAAAGAGAAGAGTGGTGC
AGAGAGAAAAAAGAGCAGTGGGAATAGGAGCTTTGTTCCTTGGGTTCTTGGGAGCAGCAGGAAGCACTAT
GGGCGCAGCGTCAATGACGCTGACGGTACAGGCCAGACAATTATTGTCTGGTATAGTGCAGCAGCAGAAC
AATTTGCTGAGGGCTATTGAGGCGCAACAGCATCTGTTGCAACTCACAGTCTGGGGCATCAAGCAGCTCC
AGGCAAGAATCCTGGCTGTGGAAAGATACCTAAAGGATCAACAGCTCCTGGGGATTTGGGGTTGCTCTGG
AAAACTCATTTGCACCACTGCTGTGCCTTGGAATGCTAGTTGGAGTAATAAATCTCTGGAACAGATTTGG
AATCACACGACCTGGATGGAGTGGGACAGAGAAATTAACAATTACACAAGCTTAATACACTCCTTAATTG
AAGAATCGCAAAACCAGCAAGAAAAGAATGAACAAGAATTATTGGAATTAGATAAATGGGCAAGTTTGTG
GAATTGGTTTAACATAACAAATTGGCTGTGGTATATAAAATTATTCATAATGATAGTAGGAGGCTTGGTA
GGTTTAAGAATAGTTTTTGCTGTACTTTCTATAGTGAATAGAGTTAGGCAGGGATATTCACCATTATCGT
TTCAGACCCACCTCCCAACCCCGAGGGGACCCGACAGGCCCGAAGGAATAGAAGAAGAAGGTGGAGAGAG
AGACAGAGACAGATCCATTCGATTAGTGAACGGATCTCGACGGTATCGCCGAATTCACAAATGGCAGTAT
TCATCCACAA
Features (pLannotate 1.2.2; 30 found; start..end, strand, type, name):
      1..118     +  misc_feature   cPPT/CTS: central polypurine tract and central termination sequence of HIV-1
    166..1344    +  promoter       EF-1α promoter: strong constitutive promoter for human elongation factor EF-1α
   1365..1385    +  protein_bind   attB1: mutant version of attB; core recombination site for the Gateway® BP reaction BP Clonase™
   1391..3688    +  CDS            BRAF: BRAF_HUMAN - Also known as BRAF1, RAFB1. Experimental evidence at protein level: Swiss-Prot protein existence level 1. Protein kinase involved in the transduction of mitogenic signals from the cell membrane to the nucleus (Probable). Phosphorylates MAP2K1, and thereby activates the MAP kinase signal transduction pathway (PubMed:21441910, PubMed:29433126). May play a role in the postsynaptic responses of hippocampal neurons (PubMed:1508179). From Homo sapiens (Human).
   3693..3717    -  protein_bind   attB2: mutant version of attB; recombination site for the Gateway® BP reaction BP Clonase™
   3725..3743    +  promoter       T3 promoter: promoter for bacteriophage T3 RNA polymerase
   3769..3787    -  promoter       T7 promoter: promoter for bacteriophage T7 RNA polymerase
   3793..3811    -  protein_bind   attB4 (fragment): mutant version of attB; core recombination site for the Gateway® BP reaction BP Clonase™
   3867..3908    +  CDS            V5 tag: epitope tag from simian virus 5
   4034..4496    +  misc_feature   IRES: internal ribosome entry site (IRES) of the encephalomyocarditis virus (EMCV)
   4510..5107    +  CDS            PuroR (fragment): puromycin N-acetyltransferase; pac from Streptomyces; confers resistance to puromycin
   5123..5711    +  misc_feature   WPRE: woodchuck hepatitis virus posttranscriptional regulatory element
   5719..5784    +  CDS            nef (fragment): NEF_HV1Z2 - Experimental evidence at protein level: Swiss-Prot protein existence level 1. Extracellular Nef protein targets CD4(+) T-lymphocytes for apoptosis by interacting with CXCR4 surface receptors. From Human immunodeficiency virus type 1 group M subtype D (isolate Z2/CDC-Z34) (HIV-1).
   5786..6019    +  LTR            3' LTR (ΔU3): self-inactivating 3' long terminal repeat (LTR) from HIV-1
   6224..6328    +  promoter       AmpR promoter: bla
   6329..7189    +  CDS            AmpR: β-lactamase; bla; confers resistance to ampicillin, carbenicillin, and related antibiotics
   7360..7948    +  rep_origin     ori: high-copy-number ColE1/pMB1/pBR322/pUC origin of replication
   8131..8185    +  CDS            lacI (fragment): lac repressor; lacI; The lac repressor binds to the lac operator to inhibit transcription in E. coli. This inhibition can be relieved by adding lactose or isopropyl-β-D-thiogalactopyranoside (IPTG).
   8191..8284    +  rep_origin     SV40 ori (fragment): SV40 origin of replication
   8309..8346    +  CDS            lacI (fragment): lac repressor; lacI; The lac repressor binds to the lac operator to inhibit transcription in E. coli. This inhibition can be relieved by adding lactose or isopropyl-β-D-thiogalactopyranoside (IPTG).
   8359..8380    +  protein_bind   CAP binding site: CAP binding activates transcription in the presence of cAMP. E. coli catabolite activator protein
   8395..8425    +  promoter       lac promoter: promoter for the E. coli lac operon
   8429..8451    +  protein_bind   lac operator (fragment): The lac repressor binds to the lac operator to inhibit transcription in E. coli. This inhibition can be relieved by adding lactose or isopropyl-β-D-thiogalactopyranoside (IPTG). lac repressor encoded by lacI
   8483..8566    +  polyA_signal   SV40 poly(A) signal (fragment): SV40 polyadenylation signal
   8733..9062    +  CDS            nef (fragment): NEF_HV1BR - Experimental evidence at protein level: Swiss-Prot protein existence level 1. Extracellular Nef protein targets CD4(+) T-lymphocytes for apoptosis by interacting with CXCR4 surface receptors (PubMed:14990729). From Human immunodeficiency virus type 1 group M subtype B (isolate BRU/LAI) (HIV-1).
   9110..9367    +  LTR            5' LTR (truncated): truncated 5' long terminal repeat (LTR) from HIV-1
   9414..9539    +  misc_feature   HIV-1 Ψ: packaging signal of human immunodeficiency virus type 1
   9523..9861    +  CDS            HIV-1 gag (fragment): gag protein from human immunodeficiency virus 1; gag
  10036..10269   +  misc_feature   RRE: The Rev response element (RRE) of HIV-1 allows for Rev-dependent mRNA export from the nucleus to the cytoplasm.
  10646..10746   +  CDS            Rev (fragment): human immunodeficiency virus 1 (HIV-1) Rev protein; rev; enhances nuclear export of unspliced and incompletely spliced viral mRNAs
