[The description below was written by a language model from this plasmid's Addgene catalogue record and pLannotate feature annotations shown in this document.]
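Description:
pHAGE-BRAF-A320T is an HIV-1-based, self-inactivating lentiviral expression plasmid of about 10.8 kb, built on the pHAGE backbone and carrying human BRAF with the A320T substitution. In bacteria it replicates from a high-copy ColE1/pUC-type origin and is selected with ampicillin through the bla gene. The record lists a recombination-deficient strain for propagation, a common choice for plasmids with repeated LTRs. The viral portion has a 5' LTR (annotated as truncated), the Ψ packaging signal with an adjoining gag fragment, the Rev response element for Rev-dependent export of the genomic RNA, and the cPPT/CTS element, which aids nuclear import of the reverse-transcribed genome. It ends in a ΔU3 3' LTR, which disables LTR promoter activity after integration. Short nef, rev, lacI, SV40 and lac promoter fragments in the annotation appear to be backbone remnants.

The payload is driven by the constitutive human EF-1α promoter. The BRAF open reading frame, which encodes the serine/threonine kinase that phosphorylates MAP2K1 to activate the MAP kinase pathway, sits between attB1 and attB2 sites, consistent with the recorded Gateway cloning. Downstream are T3 and T7 promoter sequences, an attB4 fragment and a V5 epitope tag. The tag is separated from the BRAF coding sequence by these elements, and the record does not say whether it is fused in frame to the protein. An EMCV IRES followed by a puromycin N-acetyltransferase gene lets transduced mammalian cells be selected with puromycin from the same transcript, and a WPRE enhances transcript expression. The construct is intended for lentiviral delivery and stable expression of this BRAF variant, and it was deposited with a study that systematically tested the functional effects of somatic cancer mutations.
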