Addgene plasmid #116128: pHAGE-BRAF-A320T
Purpose: Lentiviral expression of BRAF A320T
Depositing lab: Gordon Mills & Kenneth Scott. Depositing organization: Baylor College of Medicine. Publication: Systematic Functional Annotation of Somatic Mutations in Cancer. Ng PK, Li J, Jeong KJ, Shao S, Chen H, Tsang YH, Sengupta S, Wang Z, Bhavana VH, Tran R, Soewito S, Minussi DC, Moreno D, Kong K, Dogruluk T, Lu H, Gao J, Tokheim C, Zhou DC, Johnson AM, Zeng J, Ip CKM, Ju Z, Wester M, Yu S, Li Y, Vellano CP, Schultz N, Karchin R, Ding L, Lu Y, Cheung LWT, Chen K, Shaw KR, Meric-Bernstam F, Scott KL, Yi S, Sahni N, Liang H, Mills GB. Cancer Cell. 2018 Mar 12;33(3):450-462.e10. doi: 10.1016/j.ccell.2018.01.021. PubMed 29533785.
Backbone
  Vector backbone: pHAGE
  Vector type: Lentiviral
Growth in bacteria
  Bacterial resistance: Ampicillin, 100 μg/mL
  Growth temperature: 37°C
  Growth strain: Stbl3
  Copy number: High Copy
Gene/Insert
  Gene/Insert name: BRAF
  Species: H. sapiens (human)
  Mutation: A320T
  Entrez Gene: BRAF (a.k.a. B-RAF1, B-raf, BRAF-1, BRAF1, NS7, RAFB1)
  Cloning method: Gateway Cloning
Terms and licenses: Academic/Nonprofit Terms; Industry Terms: Not Available to Industry
How to cite: pHAGE-BRAF-A320T was a gift from Gordon Mills & Kenneth Scott (Addgene plasmid # 116128 ; http://n2t.net/addgene:116128 ; RRID:Addgene_116128)
