>Addgene plasmid #116128 | pHAGE-BRAF-A320T | depositor partial sequence | sequence record 219002 | insert
ATGGCGGCGCTGAGCGGTGGCGGTGGTGGCGGCGCGGAGCCGGGCCAGGCTCTGTTCAACGGGGACATGG
AGCCCGAGGCCGGCGCCGGCGCCGGCGCCGCGGCCTCTTCGGCTGCGGACCCTGCCATTCCGGAGGAGGT
GTGGAATATCAAACAAATGATTAAGTTGACACAGGAACATATAGAGGCCCTATTGGACAAATTTGGTGGG
GAGCATAATCCACCATCAATATATCTGGAGGCCTATGAAGAATACACCAGCAAGCTAGATGCACTCCAAC
AAAGAGAACAACAGTTATTGGAATCTCTGGGGAACGGAACTGATTTTTCTGTTTCTAGCTCTGCATCAAT
GGATACCGTTACATCTTCTTCCTCTTCTAGCCTTTCAGTGCTACCTTCATCTCTTTCAGTTTTTCAAAAT
CCCACAGATGTGGCACGGAGCAACCCCAAGTCACCACAAAAACCTATCGTTAGAGTCTTCCTGCCCAACA
AACAGAGGACAGTGGTACCTGCAAGGTGTGGAGTTACAGTCCGAGACAGTCTAAAGAAAGCACTGATGAT
GAGAGGTCTAATCCCAGAGTGCTGTGCTGTTTACAGAATTCAGGATGGAGAGAAGAAACCAATTGGTTGG
GACACTGATATTTCCTGGCTTACTGGAGAAGAATTGCATGTGGAAGTGTTGGAGAATGTTCCACTTACAA
CACACAACTTTGTACGAAAAACGTTTTTCACCTTAGCATTTTGTGACTTTTGTCGAAAGCTGCTTTTCCA
GGGTTTCCGCTGTCAAACATGTGGTTATAAATTTCACCAGCGTTGTAGTACAGAAGTTCCACTGATGTGT
GTTAATTATGACCAACTTGATTTGCTGTTTGTCTCCAAGTTCTTTGAACACCACCCAATACCACAGGAAG
AGGCGTCCTTAGCAGAGACTGCCCTAACATCTGGATCATCCCCTTCCACACCCGCCTCGGACTCTATTGG
GCCCCAAATTCTCACCAGTCCGTCTCCTTCAAAATCCATTCCAATTCCACAGCCCTTCCGACCAGCAGAT
GAAGATCATCGAAATCAATTTGGGCAACGAGACCGATCCTCATCAGCTCCCAATGTGCATATAAACACAA
TAGAACCTGTCAATATTGATGACTTGATTAGAGACCAAGGATTTCGTGGTGATGGAGGATCAACCACAGG
TTTGTCTGCTACCCCCCCTGCCTCATTACCTGGCTCACTAACTAACGTGAAAGCCTTACAGAAATCTCCA
GGACCTCAGCGAGAAAGGAAGTCATCTTCATCCTCAGAAGACAGGAATCGAATGAAAACACTTGGTAGAC
GGGACTCGAGTGATGATTGGGAGATTCCTGATGGGCAGATTACAGTGGGACAAAGAATTGGATCTGGATC
ATTTGGAACAGTCTACAAGGGAAAGTGGCATGGTGATGTGGCAGTGAAAATGTTGAATGTGACAGCACCT
ACACCTCAGCAGTTACAAGCCTTCAAAAATGAAGTAGGAGTACTCAGGAAAACACGACATGTGAATATCC
TACTCTTCATGGGCTATTCCACAAAGCCACAACTGGCTATTGTTACCCAGTGGTGTGAGGGCTCCAGCTT
GTATCACCATCTCCATATCATTGAGACCAAATTTGAGATGATCAAACTTATAGATATTGCACGACAGACT
GCACAGGGCATGGATTACTTACACGCCAAGTCAATCATCCACAGAGACCTCAAGAGTAATAATATATTTC
TTCATGAAGACCTCACAGTAAAAATAGGTGATTTTGGTCTAGCTACAGTGAAATCTCGATGGAGTGGGTC
CCATCAGTTTGAACAGTTGTCTGGATCCATTTTGTGGATGGCACCAGAAGTCATCAGAATGCAAGATAAA
AATCCATACAGCTTTCAGTCAGATGTATATGCATTTGGAATTGTTCTGTATGAATTGATGACTGGACAGT
TACCTTATTCAAACATCAACAACAGGGACCAGATAATTTTTATGGTGGGACGAGGATACCTGTCTCCAGA
TCTCAGTAAGGTACGGAGTAACTGTCCAAAAGCCATGAAGAGATTAATGGCAGAGTGCCTCAAAAAGAAA
AGAGATGAGAGACCACTCTTTCCCCAAATTCTCGCCTCTATTGAGCTGCTGGCCCGCTCATTGCCAAAAA
TTCACCGCAGTGCATCAGAACCCTCCTTGAATCGGGCTGGTTTCCAAACAGAGGATTTTAGTCTATATGC
TTGTGCTTCTCCAAAAACACCCATCCAGGCAGGGGGATATGGTGCGTTTCCTGTCCACTAG
